Addgene plasmid #200971: pET28a-PAN
Purpose: Express poly-histidine tagged Methanococcus jannaschii PAN in E. coli recombinantly
Depositing lab: Yifan Cheng. Depositing organization: University of California, San Francisco (UCSF). Publication: Allosteric coupling between alpha-rings of the 20S proteasome. Yu Z, Yu Y, Wang F, Myasnikov AG, Coffino P, Cheng Y. Nat Commun. 2020 Sep 11;11(1):4580. doi: 10.1038/s41467-020-18415-7. PubMed 32917864.
Backbone
  Vector backbone: pET28a
  Backbone size w/o insert (bp): 5216
  Total vector size (bp): 6658
  Vector type: Bacterial Expression
Growth in bacteria
  Bacterial resistance: Kanamycin, 50 μg/mL
  Growth temperature: 37°C
  Growth strain: DH5alpha
  Copy number: Unknown
Gene/Insert
  Gene/Insert name: PAN
  Species: Methanocaldococcus jannaschii
  Insert size (bp): 1442
  Tag / fusion protein: 6xHis-thrombin site (N terminal on insert); 6xHis (C terminal on backbone)
Terms and licenses: Academic/Nonprofit Terms; Industry Terms: Not Available to Industry
How to cite: pET28a-PAN was a gift from Yifan Cheng (Addgene plasmid # 200971 ; http://n2t.net/addgene:200971 ; RRID:Addgene_200971)
