[The description below was written by a language model from this plasmid's Addgene catalogue record and pLannotate feature annotations shown in this document.]
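Description:
pET28a-PAN is a bacterial expression plasmid of about 6.7 kb, built on the pET28a backbone, for recombinant production of the proteasome-activating nucleotidase PAN from the archaeon Methanocaldococcus jannaschii in E. coli. It is maintained through a ColE1/pMB1-type origin accompanied by the bom site and the rop gene, which moderates copy number, and it is selected with kanamycin through an aminoglycoside phosphotransferase (KanR) gene. An f1 phage origin is also present. The short tetracycline-resistance and AmpR promoter fragments in the annotation are backbone remnants rather than functional markers.

The roughly 1.3 kb pan coding sequence sits in the standard pET expression cassette: a T7 promoter followed by a lac operator, the T7 gene 10 ribosome binding site, and a T7 terminator downstream. The plasmid-borne lacI gene supplies lac repressor. Transcription therefore depends on T7 RNA polymerase in the host and is induced with IPTG or lactose. Upstream of PAN the reading frame carries a 6xHis tag, a thrombin cleavage site and the T7 gene 10 leader tag, allowing metal-affinity purification and optional removal of the histidine tag. The backbone also encodes a C-terminal 6xHis sequence downstream of the insert, annotated as a partial His tag. The record does not say whether a stop codon after PAN excludes it from the protein, which matters because the annotation attributes proteasome gate opening to the ATPase's C-terminus.

PAN is the ATPase that recognises, unfolds and translocates substrates into the archaeal 20S proteasome. The plasmid serves to produce purified PAN, and the associated work concerns allosteric coupling in the 20S proteasome.
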