Features (pLannotate 1.2.2; 22 found; start..end, strand, type, name):
      1..589     +  rep_origin     ori: high-copy-number ColE1/pMB1/pBR322/pUC origin of replication
    775..914     -  misc_feature   bom: basis of mobility region from pBR322
   1016..1207    -  CDS            rop: Rop protein, which maintains plasmids at low copy number; rop
   1224..1604    +  CDS            YPB1_ECOLX: Protein predicted: Swiss-Prot protein existence level 4. From Escherichia coli.
   1676..1967    -  CDS            TcR (fragment): tetracycline efflux protein; tet; confers resistance to tetracycline
   1982..2003    -  protein_bind   CAP binding site: CAP binding activates transcription in the presence of cAMP. E. coli catabolite activator protein
   2016..3098    -  CDS            lacI: lac repressor; lacI; The lac repressor binds to the lac operator to inhibit transcription in E. coli. This inhibition can be relieved by adding lactose or isopropyl-β-D-thiogalactopyranoside (IPTG).
   3099..3176    -  promoter       lacI promoter: lacI
   3184..3463    -  CDS            TcR (fragment): tetracycline efflux protein; tet; confers resistance to tetracycline
   3485..3503    +  promoter       T7 promoter: promoter for bacteriophage T7 RNA polymerase
   3504..3528    +  protein_bind   lac operator: The lac repressor binds to the lac operator to inhibit transcription in E. coli. This inhibition can be relieved by adding lactose or isopropyl-β-D-thiogalactopyranoside (IPTG). lac repressor encoded by lacI
   3543..3565    +  RBS            RBS: efficient ribosome binding site from bacteriophage T7 gene 10 (Olins and Rangwala, 1989)
   3584..3600    +  CDS            capTEV™ (fragment): composite tag for in vivo biotinylation, TEV protease cleavage, and 6xHis tagging
   3611..3628    +  CDS            thrombin site: thrombin recognition and cleavage site
   3632..3664    +  CDS            T7 tag (gene 10 leader): leader peptide from bacteriophage T7 gene 10 promotes efficient translation in E. coli
   3674..4963    +  CDS            pan: PAN_METJA - Experimental evidence at protein level: Swiss-Prot protein existence level 1. ATPase which is responsible for recognizing, binding, unfolding and translocation of substrate proteins into the archaeal 20S proteasome core particle. Is essential for opening the gate of the 20S proteasome via an interaction with its C-terminus, thereby allowing substrate entry and access to the site of proteolysis. Thus, the C- termini of the proteasomal ATPase function like a 'key in a lock' to induce gate opening and therefore regulate proteolysis. Unfolding activity requires energy from ATP hydrolys
   5007..5024    +  CDS            9xHis (fragment): 9xHis affinity tag
   5034..5083    +  CDS            SET1 (fragment): solubility-enhancement tag derived from T7 phage gene 10B
   5091..5138    +  terminator     T7 terminator: transcription terminator for bacteriophage T7 RNA polymerase
   5175..5603    +  rep_origin     f1 ori (sequence partly withheld): f1 bacteriophage origin of replication; arrow indicates direction of (+) strand synthesis
   5656..5713    +  promoter       AmpR promoter (fragment): bla
   5722..6537    -  CDS            KanR: aminoglycoside phosphotransferase; aph(3')-Ia; confers resistance to kanamycin in bacteria or G418 (Geneticin®) in eukaryotes
>Addgene plasmid #200971 | pET28a-PAN | addgene full sequence | sequence record 395410 | Addgene NGS Result
TTGAGATCCTTTTTTTCTGCGCGTAATCTGCTGCTTGCAAACAAAAAAACCACCGCTACCAGCGGTGGTT
TGTTTGCCGGATCAAGAGCTACCAACTCTTTTTCCGAAGGTAACTGGCTTCAGCAGAGCGCAGATACCAA
ATACTGTCCTTCTAGTGTAGCCGTAGTTAGGCCACCACTTCAAGAACTCTGTAGCACCGCCTACATACCT
CGCTCTGCTAATCCTGTTACCAGTGGCTGCTGCCAGTGGCGATAAGTCGTGTCTTACCGGGTTGGACTCA
AGACGATAGTTACCGGATAAGGCGCAGCGGTCGGGCTGAACGGGGGGTTCGTGCACACAGCCCAGCTTGG
AGCGAACGACCTACACCGAACTGAGATACCTACAGCGTGAGCTATGAGAAAGCGCCACGCTTCCCGAAGG
GAGAAAGGCGGACAGGTATCCGGTAAGCGGCAGGGTCGGAACAGGAGAGCGCACGAGGGAGCTTCCAGGG
GGAAACGCCTGGTATCTTTATAGTCCTGTCGGGTTTCGCCACCTCTGACTTGAGCGTCGATTTTTGTGAT
GCTCGTCAGGGGGGCGGAGCCTATGGAAAAACGCCAGCAACGCGGCCTTTTTACGGTTCCTGGCCTTTTG
CTGGCCTTTTGCTCACATGTTCTTTCCTGCGTTATCCCCTGATTCTGTGGATAACCGTATTACCGCCTTT
GAGTGAGCTGATACCGCTCGCCGCAGCCGAACGACCGAGCGCAGCGAGTCAGTGAGCGAGGAAGCGGAAG
AGCGCCTGATGCGGTATTTTCTCCTTACGCATCTGTGCGGTATTTCACACCGCAATGGTGCACTCTCAGT
ACAATCTGCTCTGATGCCGCATAGTTAAGCCAGTATACACTCCGCTATCGCTACGTGACTGGGTCATGGC
TGCGCCCCGACACCCGCCAACACCCGCTGACGCGCCCTGACGGGCTTGTCTGCTCCCGGCATCCGCTTAC
AGACAAGCTGTGACCGTCTCCGGGAGCTGCATGTGTCAGAGGTTTTCACCGTCATCACCGAAACGCGCGA
GGCAGCTGCGGTAAAGCTCATCAGCGTGGTCGTGAAGCGATTCACAGATGTCTGCCTGTTCATCCGCGTC
CAGCTCGTTGAGTTTCTCCAGAAGCGTTAATGTCTGGCTTCTGATAAAGCGGGCCATGTTAAGGGCGGTT
TTTTCCTGTTTGGTCACTGATGCCTCCGTGTAAGGGGGATTTCTGTTCATGGGGGTAATGATACCGATGA
AACGAGAGAGGATGCTCACGATACGGGTTACTGATGATGAACATGCCCGGTTACTGGAACGTTGTGAGGG
TAAACAACTGGCGGTATGGATGCGGCGGGACCAGAGAAAAATCACTCAGGGTCAATGCCAGCGCTTCGTT
AATACAGATGTAGGTGTTCCACAGGGTAGCCAGCAGCATCCTGCGATGCAGATCCGGAACATAATGGTGC
AGGGCGCTGACTTCCGCGTTTCCAGACTTTACGAAACACGGAAACCGAAGACCATTCATGTTGTTGCTCA
GGTCGCAGACGTTTTGCAGCAGCAGTCGCTTCACGTTCGCTCGCGTATCGGTGATTCATTCTGCTAACCA
GTAAGGCAACCCCGCCAGCCTAGCCGGGTCCTCAACGACAGGAGCACGATCATGCGCACCCGTGGGGCCG
CCATGCCGGCGATAATGGCCTGCTTCTCGCCGAAACGTTTGGTGGCGGGACCAGTGACGAAGGCTTGAGC
GAGGGCGTGCAAGATTCCGAATACCGCAAGCGACAGGCCGATCATCGTCGCGCTCCAGCGAAAGCGGTCC
TCGCCGAAAATGACCCAGAGCGCTGCCGGCACCTGTCCTACGAGTTGCATGATAAAGAAGACAGTCATAA
GTGCGGCGACGATAGTCATGCCCCGCGCCCACCGGAAGGAGCTGACTGGGTTGAAGGCTCTCAAGGGCAT
CGGTCGAGATCCCGGTGCCTAATGAGTGAGCTAACTTACATTAATTGCGTTGCGCTCACTGCCCGCTTTC
CAGTCGGGAAACCTGTCGTGCCAGCTGCATTAATGAATCGGCCAACGCGCGGGGAGAGGCGGTTTGCGTA
TTGGGCGCCAGGGTGGTTTTTCTTTTCACCAGTGAGACGGGCAACAGCTGATTGCCCTTCACCGCCTGGC
CCTGAGAGAGTTGCAGCAAGCGGTCCACGCTGGTTTGCCCCAGCAGGCGAAAATCCTGTTTGATGGTGGT
TAACGGCGGGATATAACATGAGCTGTCTTCGGTATCGTCGTATCCCACTACCGAGATATCCGCACCAACG
CGCAGCCCGGACTCGGTAATGGCGCGCATTGCGCCCAGCGCCATCTGATCGTTGGCAACCAGCATCGCAG
TGGGAACGATGCCCTCATTCAGCATTTGCATGGTTTGTTGAAAACCGGACATGGCACTCCAGTCGCCTTC
CCGTTCCGCTATCGGCTGAATTTGATTGCGAGTGAGATATTTATGCCAGCCAGCCAGACGCAGACGCGCC
GAGACAGAACTTAATGGGCCCGCTAACAGCGCGATTTGCTGGTGACCCAATGCGACCAGATGCTCCACGC
CCAGTCGCGTACCGTCTTCATGGGAGAAAATAATACTGTTGATGGGTGTCTGGTCAGAGACATCAAGAAA
TAACGCCGGAACATTAGTGCAGGCAGCTTCCACAGCAATGGCATCCTGGTCATCCAGCGGATAGTTAATG
ATCAGCCCACTGACGCGTTGCGCGAGAAGATTGTGCACCGCCGCTTTACAGGCTTCGACGCCGCTTCGTT
CTACCATCGACACCACCACGCTGGCACCCAGTTGATCGGCGCGAGATTTAATCGCCGCGACAATTTGCGA
CGGCGCGTGCAGGGCCAGACTGGAGGTGGCAACGCCAATCAGCAACGACTGTTTGCCCGCCAGTTGTTGT
GCCACGCGGTTGGGAATGTAATTCAGCTCCGCCATCGCCGCTTCCACTTTTTCCCGCGTTTTCGCAGAAA
CGTGGCTGGCCTGGTTCACCACGCGGGAAACGGTCTGATAAGAGACACCGGCATACTCTGCGACATCGTA
TAACGTTACTGGTTTCACATTCACCACCCTGAATTGACTCTCTTCCGGGCGCTATCATGCCATACCGCGA
AAGGTTTTGCGCCATTCGATGGTGTCCGGGATCTCGACGCTCTCCCTTATGCGACTCCTGCATTAGGAAG
CAGCCCAGTAGTAGGTTGAGGCCGTTGAGCACCGCCGCCGCAAGGAATGGTGCATGCAAGGAGATGGCGC
CCAACAGTCCCCCGGCCACGGGGCCTGCCACCATACCCACGCCGAAACAAGCGCTCATGAGCCCGAAGTG
GCGAGCCCGATCTTCCCCATCGGTGATGTCGGCGATATAGGCGCCAGCAACCGCACCTGTGGCGCCGGTG
ATGCCGGCCACGATGCGTCCGGCGTAGAGGATCGAGATCTCGATCCCGCGAAATTAATACGACTCACTAT
AGGGGAATTGTGAGCGGATAACAATTCCCCTCTAGAAATAATTTTGTTTAACTTTAAGAAGGAGATATAC
CATGGGCAGCAGCCATCATCATCATCATCACAGCAGCGGCCTGGTGCCGCGCGGCAGCCATATGGCTAGC
ATGACTGGTGGACAGCAAATGGGTCGCGGATCCATGGTGTTTGAAGAATTTATCTCCACGGAACTGAAGA
AGGAAAAGAAAGCGTTTACGGAAGAATTTAAGGAAGAAAAGGAAATCAACGATAACAGCAACCTGAAAAA
TGACCTGCTGAAGGAAGAACTGCAGGAAAAAGCTCGCATCGCGGAACTGGAATCTCGTATTCTGAAACTG
GAACTGGAAAAGAAAGAACTGGAACGCGAAAATCTGCAGCTGATGAAAGAAAACGAAATCCTGCGTCGCG
AACTGGATCGTATGCGCGTTCCGCCGCTGATTGTCGGCACCGTGGTTGATAAAGTTGGTGAACGTAAAGT
CGTGGTTAAAAGCAGCACGGGCCCGAGTTTTCTGGTCAATGTGTCCCATTTCGTTAACCCGGATGACCTG
GCACCGGGTAAACGCGTCTGCCTGAATCAGCAAACCCTGACGGTCGTGGATGTGCTGCCGGAAAACAAAG
ACTATCGTGCAAAGGCTATGGAAGTGGATGAACGCCCGAATGTTCGTTACGAAGACATCGGCGGTCTGGA
AAAACAGATGCAAGAAATTCGCGAAGTTGTCGAACTGCCGCTGAAACACCCGGAACTGTTTGAAAAGGTT
GGCATCGAACCGCCGAAAGGCATTCTGCTGTATGGTCCGCCGGGTACCGGTAAAACGCTGCTGGCAAAGG
CCGTGGCAACCGAAACGAACGCTACCTTTATTCGCGTGGTTGGTTCAGAACTGGTGAAAAAGTTCATCGG
CGAGGGTGCGTCGCTGGTTAAGGATATCTTCAAGCTGGCCAAGGAAAAGGCACCGTCCATTATCTTCATT
GATGAAATCGACGCCATTGCGGCCAAACGTACCGATGCACTGACGGGCGGTGACCGCGAAGTTCAGCGTA
CCCTGATGCAACTGCTGGCTGAAATGGATGGCTTTGACGCGCGCGGTGATGTGAAAATTATCGGCGCCAC
GAATCGTCCGGATATCCTGGACCCGGCAATTCTGCGTCCGGGCCGCTTCGATCGTATTATCGAAGTGCCG
GCCCCGGACGAAAAAGGTCGCCTGGAAATCCTGAAAATTCATACCCGTAAGATGAATCTGGCTGAAGATG
TCAACCTGGAAGAAATCGCGAAGATGACCGAAGGCTGCGTGGGTGCTGAACTGAAAGCGATCTGTACGGA
AGCCGGTATGAACGCAATTCGCGAACTGCGTGATTACGTCACGATGGATGACTTCCGTAAAGCGGTGGAA
AAGATTATGGAAAAGAAGAAGGTGAAAGTGAAAGAACCGGCACACCTGGATGTCCTGTATCGCTAAGAAT
TCGAGCTCCGTCGACAAGCTTGCGGCCGCACTCGAGCACCACCACCACCACCACTGAGATCCGGCTGCTA
ACAAAGCCCGAAAGGAAGCTGAGTTGGCTGCTGCCACCGCTGAGCAATAACTAGCATAACCCCTTGGGGC
CTCTAAACGGGTCTTGAGGGGTTTTTTGCTGAAAGGAGGAACTATATCCGGATTGGCGAATGGG
[124 nt withheld, positions 5175-5298]
C
[91 nt withheld, positions 5300-5390]
A
[49 nt withheld, positions 5392-5440]
CCTTTGACGTTGGAGTCCACGTTCTTT
[37 nt withheld, positions 5468-5504]
ACCCTATCTCGGTCTATTCTTTTGATTTATAAGGGATTTTGCCGATTTCGGCCTATTGGTTAAAAAATGA
GCTGATTTAACAAAAATTTAACGCGAATTTTAACAAAATATTAACGCTTACAATTTAGGTGGCACTTTTC
GGGGAAATGTGCGCGGAACCCCTATTTGTTTATTTTTCTAAATACATTCAAATATGTATCCGCTCATGAA
TTAATTCTTAGAAAAACTCATCGAGCATCAAATGAAACTGCAATTTATTCATATCAGGATTATCAATACC
ATATTTTTGAAAAAGCCGTTTCTGTAATGAAGGAGAAAACTCACCGAGGCAGTTCCATAGGATGGCAAGA
TCCTGGTATCGGTCTGCGATTCCGACTCGTCCAACATCAATACAACCTATTAATTTCCCCTCGTCAAAAA
TAAGGTTATCAAGTGAGAAATCACCATGAGTGACGACTGAATCCGGTGAGAATGGCAAAAGTTTATGCAT
TTCTTTCCAGACTTGTTCAACAGGCCAGCCATTACGCTCGTCATCAAAATCACTCGCATCAACCAAACCG
TTATTCATTCGTGATTGCGCCTGAGCGAGACGAAATACGCGATCGCTGTTAAAAGGACAATTACAAACAG
GAATCGAATGCAACCGGCGCAGGAACACTGCCAGCGCATCAACAATATTTTCACCTGAATCAGGATATTC
TTCTAATACCTGGAATGCTGTTTTCCCGGGGATCGCAGTGGTGAGTAACCATGCATCATCAGGAGTACGG
ATAAAATGCTTGATGGTCGGAAGAGGCATAAATTCCGTCAGCCAGTTTAGTCTGACCATCTCATCTGTAA
CATCATTGGCAACGCTACCTTTGCCATGTTTCAGAAACAACTCTGGCGCATCGGGCTTCCCATACAATCG
ATAGATTGTCGCACCTGATTGCCCGACATTATCGCGAGCCCATTTATACCCATATAAATCAGCATCCATG
TTGGAATTTAATCGCGGCCTAGAGCAAGACGTTTCCCGTTGAATATGGCTCATAACACCCCTTGTATTAC
TGTTTATGTAAGCAGACAGTTTTATTGTTCATGACCAAAATCCCTTAACGTGAGTTTTCGTTCCACTGAG
CGTCAGACCCCGTAGAAAAGATCAAAGGATCTTC
